>Addgene plasmid #24242 | pCDNA3 T7 BimL | addgene partial sequence | sequence record 30542 | 24242 with CMV-F
CTCTCTGGCTACTAGAGAACCCACTGCTTACTGGCTTATCGAAATTAATACGACTCACTATAGGGAGACC
CAAGCTTATGGCTAGCATGACTGGTGGACAGCAAATGGGTGGATCCGCAAAGCAACCTTCTGATGTAAGT
TCTGAGTGTGACCGAGAAGGTAGACAATTGCAGCCTGCGGAGAGGCCTCCCCAGCTCAGACCTGGGGCCC
CTACCTCCCTACAGACAGAGCCACAAGACAGGAGCCCAGCACCCATGAGTTGTGACAAATCAACACAAAC
CCCAAGTCCTCCTTGCCAGGCCTTCAACCACTATCTCAGTGCAATGGCTTCCATGAGGCAGGCTGAACCT
GCAGATATGCGCCCAGAGATATGGATCGCCCAAGAGTTGCGGCGTATCGGAGACGAGTTTAACGCTTACT
ATGCAAGGAGGGTATTTTTGAATAATTACCAAGCAGCCGAAGACCACCCACGAATGGTTATCTTACGACT
GTTACGTTACATTGTCCGCCTGGTGTGGAGAATGCATTGAGAATTCTGCAGATATCCATCACACTGGCGG
CCGCTCGAGCATGCATCTAGAGGGCCCTATTCTATAGTGTCACCTAAATGCTAGAGCTCGCTGATCAGCC
TCGACTGTGCCTTCTAGTTGCCAGCCATCTGTTGTTTGCCCCTCCCCCGTGCCTTCCTTGACCCTGGAAG
GTGCCACTCCCACTGTCCTTTCCTAATAAAATGAGGAAATTGCATCGCATTGTCTGAGTAGGTGTCATTC
TATTCTGGGGGGTGGGGTGGGGCAGGACAGCAAGGGGGAGGATTGGGAAGACAATAGCAGGCATGCTGGG
GATGCGGTGGGCTCTATGGCTTCTGAGGCGG
