[The description below was written by a language model from this plasmid's Addgene catalogue record.]
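Description:
pCDNA3 T7 BimL is a mammalian expression plasmid built on the commercial pcDNA3 backbone (about 5.4 kb without insert) and carrying the human BCL2L11 gene in its BimL (Bim long) isoform. The roughly 460 bp coding insert was placed between the HindIII and EcoRI sites of the polylinker, both of which remain intact, and it bears an N-terminal T7 epitope tag so that the expressed protein can be detected or immunoprecipitated with anti-T7 antibodies independently of endogenous Bim. The plasmid is propagated in E. coli as a high-copy construct under ampicillin selection.

No feature table accompanies the record, so the regulatory elements are not listed explicitly. As a general property of pcDNA3, expression in mammalian cells is driven by the CMV immediate-early promoter with a downstream polyadenylation signal. The backbone also normally carries a neomycin resistance cassette for G418 selection of stable transfectants. The polylinker is flanked by T7 and SP6 phage promoters, consistent with the sequencing primers given in the record. The T7 promoter of the vector should not be confused with the T7 epitope tag fused to the insert.

Bim is a pro-apoptotic BH3-only member of the Bcl2 family. The associated publication concerns JNK phosphorylation of Bim-related proteins and the resulting Bax-dependent apoptosis. The construct is therefore suited to transient or stable expression of tagged BimL in cultured mammalian cells, for studying its phosphorylation, protein interactions and role in triggering cell death.
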