Addgene plasmid #24242: pCDNA3 T7 BimL
Depositing lab: Roger Davis. Depositing organization: University of Massachusetts, Worcester. Publication: JNK phosphorylation of Bim-related members of the Bcl2 family induces Bax-dependent apoptosis. Lei K, Davis RJ. Proc Natl Acad Sci U S A. 2003 Mar 4. 100(5):2432-7. 10.1073/pnas.0438011100 PubMed 12591950.
Backbone
  Vector backbone: pcDNA3
  Backbone manufacturer: invitrogen
  Backbone size w/o insert (bp): 5446
  Vector type: Mammalian Expression
Growth in bacteria
  Bacterial resistance: Ampicillin, 100 μg/mL
  Growth temperature: 37°C
  Growth strain: DH5alpha
  Copy number: High Copy
Gene/Insert
  Gene/Insert name: Bim L
  Species: H. sapiens (human)
  Insert size (bp): 458
  GenBank ID: AF032458
  Entrez Gene: BCL2L11 (a.k.a. BAM, BIM, BOD)
  Tag / fusion protein: T7 (N terminal on insert)
  Cloning method: Restriction Enzyme; 5′ cloning site Hind III (not destroyed); 3′ cloning site EcoRI (not destroyed)
  Sequencing primers: 5′ T7; 3′ SP6
Terms and licenses: Academic/Nonprofit Terms; Industry Terms: Not Available to Industry
How to cite: pCDNA3 T7 BimL was a gift from Roger Davis (Addgene plasmid # 24242 ; http://n2t.net/addgene:24242 ; RRID:Addgene_24242)
